>Addgene plasmid #141689 | TFORF0762 | addgene full sequence | sequence record 408929 | Addgene NGS Result
TAACCCTCACTAAAGGGAACAAAAGCTGGAGCTGCAAGCTTAATGTAGTCTTATGCAATACTCTTGTAGT
CTTGCAACATGGTAACGATGAGTTAGCAACATGCCTTACAAGGAGAGAAAAAGCACCGTGCATGCCGATT
GGTGGAAGTAAGGTGGTACGATCGTGCCTTATTAGGAAGGCAACAGACGGGTCTGACATGGATTGGACGA
ACCACTGAATTGCCGCATTGCAGAGATATTGTATTTAAGTGCCTAGCTCGATACATAAACGGGTCTCTCT
GGTTAGACCAGATCTGAGCCTGGGAGCTCTCTGGCTAACTAGGGAACCCACTGCTTAAGCCTCAATAAAG
CTTGCCTTGAGTGCTTCAAGTAGTGTGTGCCCGTCTGTTGTGTGACTCTGGTAACTAGAGATCCCTCAGA
CCCTTTTAGTCAGTGTGGAAAATCTCTAGCAGTGGCGCCCGAACAGGGACTTGAAAGCGAAAGGGAAACC
AGAGGAGCTCTCTCGACGCAGGACTCGGCTTGCTGAAGCGCGCACGGCAAGAGGCGAGGGGCGGCGACTG
GTGAGTACGCCAAAAATTTTGACTAGCGGAGGCTAGAAGGAGAGAGATGGGTGCGAGAGCGTCAGTATTA
AGCGGGGGAGAATTAGATCGCGATGGGAAAAAATTCGGTTAAGGCCAGGGGGAAAGAAAAAATATAAATT
AAAACATATAGTATGGGCAAGCAGGGAGCTAGAACGATTCGCAGTTAATCCTGGCCTGTTAGAAACATCA
GAAGGCTGTAGACAAATACTGGGACAGCTACAACCATCCCTTCAGACAGGATCAGAAGAACTTAGATCAT
TATATAATACAGTAGCAACCCTCTATTGTGTGCATCAAAGGATAGAGATAAAAGACACCAAGGAAGCTTT
AGACAAGATAGAGGAAGAGCAAAACAAAAGTAAGACCACCGCACAGCAAGCGGCCGCTGATCTTCAGACC
TGGAGGAGGAGATATGAGGGACAATTGGAGAAGTGAATTATATAAATATAAAGTAGTAAAAATTGAACCA
TTAGGAGTAGCACCCACCAAGGCAAAGAGAAGAGTGGTGCAGAGAGAAAAAAGAGCAGTGGGAATAGGAG
CTTTGTTCCTTGGGTTCTTGGGAGCAGCAGGAAGCACTATGGGCGCAGCGTCAATGACGCTGACGGTACA
GGCCAGACAATTATTGTCTGGTATAGTGCAGCAGCAGAACAATTTGCTGAGGGCTATTGAGGCGCAACAG
CATCTGTTGCAACTCACAGTCTGGGGCATCAAGCAGCTCCAGGCAAGAATCCTGGCTGTGGAAAGATACC
TAAAGGATCAACAGCTCCTGGGGATTTGGGGTTGCTCTGGAAAACTCATTTGCACCACTGCTGTGCCTTG
GAATGCTAGTTGGAGTAATAAATCTCTGGAACAGATTTGGAATCACACGACCTGGATGGAGTGGGACAGA
GAAATTAACAATTACACAAGCTTAATACACTCCTTAATTGAAGAATCGCAAAACCAGCAAGAAAAGAATG
AACAAGAATTATTGGAATTAGATAAATGGGCAAGTTTGTGGAATTGGTTTAACATAACAAATTGGCTGTG
GTATATAAAATTATTCATAATGATAGTAGGAGGCTTGGTAGGTTTAAGAATAGTTTTTGCTGTACTTTCT
ATAGTGAATAGAGTTAGGCAGGGATATTCACCATTATCGTTTCAGACCCACCTCCCAACCCCGAGGGGAC
CCATGCATTGCATCTCAATTAGTCAGCAACCAGGTGTGGAAAGTCCCCAGGCTCCCCAGCAGGCAGAAGT
ATGCAAAGCATGCGTCTCAATTAGTCAGCAACCATAGTCCCGCCCCTAACTCCGCCCATCCCGCCCCTAA
CTCCGCCCAGTTCCGCCCATTCTCCGCCCCATGGCTGACTAATTTTTTTTATTTATGCAGAGGCCGAGGC
CGCCTCGGCCTCTGAGCTATTCCAGAAGTAGTGAGGAGGCTTTTTTGGAGGCCTAGGCTTTTGCAAAAAG
CTTTCTAGAGGTACCACCGGAGCTTACCATGACCGAGTACAAGCCCACGGTGCGCCTCGCCACCCGCGAC
GACGTCCCCAGGGCCGTACGCACCCTCGCCGCCGCGTTCGCCGACTACCCCGCCACGCGCCACACCGTCG
ATCCGGACCGCCACATCGAGCGGGTCACCGAGCTGCAAGAACTCTTCCTCACGCGCGTCGGGCTCGACAT
CGGCAAGGTGTGGGTCGCGGACGACGGCGCCGCCGTGGCGGTCTGGACCACGCCGGAGAGCGTCGAAGCG
GGGGCGGTGTTCGCCGAGATCGGCCCGCGCATGGCCGAGTTGAGCGGTTCCCGGCTGGCCGCGCAGCAAC
AGATGGAAGGCCTCCTGGCGCCGCACCGGCCCAAGGAGCCCGCGTGGTTCCTGGCCACCGTCGGCGTCTC
GCCCGACCACCAGGGCAAGGGTCTGGGCAGCGCCGTCGTGCTCCCCGGAGTGGAGGCGGCCGAGCGCGCC
GGGGTGCCCGCCTTCCTGGAGACCTCCGCGCCCCGCAACCTCCCCTTCTACGAGCGGCTCGGCTTCACCG
TCACCGCCGACGTCGAGGTGCCCGAAGGACCGCGCACCTGGTGCATGACCCGCAAGCCCGGTGCCAGTTA
ACGAATTCTAGATCTTGAGACAAATGGCAGTATTCATCCACAATTTTAAAAGAAAAGGGGGGATTGGGGG
GTACAGTGCAGGGGAAAGAATAGTAGACATAATAGCAACAGACATACAAACTAAAGAATTACAAAAACAA
ATTACAAAAATTCAAAATTTTCGGGTTTATTACAGGGACAGCAGAGATCCACTTTGGCGCCGGCTCGAGG
CCTGCAGGTGCAAAGATGGATAAAGTTTTAAACAGAGAGGAATCTTTGCAGCTAATGGACCTTCTAGGTC
TTGAAAGGAGTGGGAATTGGCTCCGGTGCCCGTCAGTGGGCAGAGCGCACATCGCCCACAGTCCCCGAGA
AGTTGGGGGGAGGGGTCGGCAATTGAACCGGTGCCTAGAGAAGGTGGCGCGGGGTAAACTGGGAAAGTGA
TGTCGTGTACTGGCTCCGCCTTTTTCCCGAGGGTGGGGGAGAACCGTATATAAGTGCAGTAGTCGCCGTG
AACGTTCTTTTTCGCAACGGGTTTGCCGCCAGAACACAGGTAAGTGCCGTGTGTGGTTCCCGCGGGCCTG
GCCTCTTTACGGGTTATGGCCCTTGCGTGCCTTGAATTACTTCCACCTGGCTGCAGTACGTGATTCTTGA
TCCCGAGCTTCGGGTTGGAAGTGGGTGGGAGAGTTCGAGGCCTTGCGCTTAAGGAGCCCCTTCGCCTCGT
GCTTGAGTTGAGGCCTGGCCTGGGCGCTGGGGCCGCCGCGTGCGAATCTGGTGGCACCTTCGCGCCTGTC
TCGCTGCTTTCGATAAGTCTCTAGCCATTTAAAATTTTTGATGACCTGCTGCGACGCTTTTTTTCTGGCA
AGATAGTCTTGTAAATGCGGGCCAAGATCTGCACACTGGTATTTCGGTTTTTGGGGCCGCGGGCGGCGAC
GGGGCCCGTGCGTCCCAGCGCACATGTTCGGCGAGGCGGGGCCTGCGAGCGCGGCCACCGAGAATCGGAC
GGGGGTAGTCTCAAGCTGGCCGGCCTGCTCTGGTGCCTGGCCTCGCGCCGCCGTGTATCGCCCCGCCCTG
GGCGGCAAGGCTGGCCCGGTCGGCACCAGTTGCGTGAGCGGAAAGATGGCCGCTTCCCGGCCCTGCTGCA
GGGAGCTCAAAATGGAGGACGCGGCGCTCGGGAGAGCGGGCGGGTGAGTCACCCACACAAAGGAAAAGGG
CCTTTCCGTCCTCAGCCGTCGCTTCATGTGACTCCACGGAGTACCGGGCGCCGTCCAGGCACCTCGATTA
GTTCTCGAGCTTTTGGAGTACGTCGTCTTTAGGTTGGGGGGAGGGGTTTTATGCGATGGAGTTTCCCCAC
ACTGAGTGGGTGGAGACTGAAGTTAGGCCAGCTTGGCACTTGATGTAATTCTCCTTGGAATTTGCCCTTT
TTGAGTTTGGATCTTGGTTCATTCTCAAGCCTCAGACAGTGGTTCAAAGTTTTTTTCTTCCATTTCAGGT
GTCGTGAGGCTAGCACCGCCACCATGGCGGCTGTCGTCCTGCCCCCAACTGCCGCCTCTCAGCGAGAAGG
ACACACAGAGGGCGGAGAGCTGGTTAATGAGCTCCTGAAAAGCTGGCTAAAGGGCTTGGTGACCTTTGAG
GATGTGGCCGTGGAGTTCACCCAGGAGGAGTGGGCATTGCTGGACCCTGCCCAAAGGACACTGTACAGGG
ACGTGATGCTGGAGAACTGCAGGAACCTGGCCTCACTGGGGAACCAAGTTGATAAACCTAGGCTGATCTC
CCAGCTGGAGCAAGAAGATAAAGTGATGACAGAAGAGAGAGGAATTCTCTCAGGTACCTGTCCAGATGTG
GAGAATCCATTTAAAGCCAAAGGGTTAACTCCTAAGCTGCATGTTTTTCGAAAAGAACAATCTAGAAATA
TGAAAATGGAGAGGAATCATCTTGGAGCAACACTCAACGAATGTAATCAGTGTTTTAAAGTCTTCAGCAC
AAAATCTTCCCTTACACGGCACAGGAAGATTCATACTGGAGAAAGACCCTATGGCTGCAGTGAATGTGGG
AAATCCTACAGCAGTAGATCTTACCTTGCTGTTCATAAGAGAATCCACAATGGGGAGAAACCCTATGAAT
GCAATGACTGTGGGAAAACCTTCAGCAGCAGATCTTACCTTACTGTTCATAAGAGAATCCACAATGGGGA
GAAACCCTACGAATGCAGTGACTGTGGGAAAACCTTCAGCAATTCCTCATACCTCAGACCGCACTTGAGA
ATTCACACTGGAGAAAAACCGTACAAATGTAACCAGTGTTTTCGTGAGTTCCGCACTCAGTCAATCTTCA
CAAGGCACAAGAGAGTTCATACGGGGGAGGGTCATTATGTATGTAATCAGTGTGGAAAGGCTTTCGGCAC
GAGGTCATCTCTTTCTTCGCACTATAGCATTCATACAGGGGAGTACCCTTACGAATGCCACGATTGTGGG
AGAACCTTCAGGAGGAGGTCGAATCTGACACAGCACATAAGAACTCATACTGGAGAAAAACCCTACACAT
GTAATGAGTGTGGGAAATCCTTTACCAATAGCTTTTCTCTTACAATTCACAGGAGAATACATAATGGAGA
GAAATCCTATGAGTGCAGTGATTGTGGAAAATCCTTTAATGTTCTCTCATCCGTTAAGAAACACATGAGA
ACTCACACTGGAAAAAAACCCTATGAATGTAATTATTGCGGGAAATCCTTCACAAGTAACTCCTACCTTT
CTGTGCATACGAGAATGCATAATAGGCAAATGTAGTAATGAACTAGTCCGTAACTTGAAAGTATTTCGAT
TTCTTGGCTTTATATATCTTGTGGAAAGGACGACGCGTTACATTATACCCTCGTACCACGCGTTAAGTCG
ACAATCAACCTCTGGATTACAAAATTTGTGAAAGATTGACTGGTATTCTTAACTATGTTGCTCCTTTTAC
GCTATGTGGATACGCTGCTTTAATGCCTTTGTATCATGCTATTGCTTCCCGTATGGCTTTCATTTTCTCC
TCCTTGTATAAATCCTGGTTGCTGTCTCTTTATGAGGAGTTGTGGCCCGTTGTCAGGCAACGTGGCGTGG
TGTGCACTGTGTTTGCTGACGCAACCCCCACTGGTTGGGGCATTGCCACCACCTGTCAGCTCCTTTCCGG
GACTTTCGCTTTCCCCCTCCCTATTGCCACGGCGGAACTCATCGCCGCCTGCCTTGCCCGCTGCTGGACA
GGGGCTCGGCTGTTGGGCACTGACAATTCCGTGGTGTTGTCGGGGAAATCATCGTCCTTTCCTTGGCTGC
TCGCCTGTGTTGCCACCTGGATTCTGCGCGGGACGTCCTTCTGCTACGTCCCTTCGGCCCTCAATCCAGC
GGACCTTCCTTCCCGCGGCCTGCTGCCGGCTCTGCGGCCTCTTCCGCGTCTTCGCCTTCGCCCTCAGACG
AGTCGGATCTCCCTTTGGGCCGCCTCCCCGCGTCGACTTTAAGACCAATGACTTACAAGGCAGCTGTAGA
TCTTAGCCACTTTTTAAAAGAAAAGGGGGGACTGGAAGGGCTAATTCACTCCCAACGAAGACAAGATCTG
CTTTTTGCTTGTACTGGGTCTCTCTGGTTAGACCAGATCTGAGCCTGGGAGCTCTCTGGCTAACTAGGGA
ACCCACTGCTTAAGCCTCAATAAAGCTTGCCTTGAGTGCTTCAAGTAGTGTGTGCCCGTCTGTTGTGTGA
CTCTGGTAACTAGAGATCCCTCAGACCCTTTTAGTCAGTGTGGAAAATCTCTAGCAGTACGTATAGTAGT
TCATGTCATCTTATTATTCAGTATTTATAACTTGCAAAGAAATGAATATCAGAGAGTGAGAGGAACTTGT
TTATTGCAGCTTATAATGGTTACAAATAAAGCAATAGCATCACAAATTTCACAAATAAAGCATTTTTTTC
ACTGCATTCTAGTTGTGGTTTGTCCAAACTCATCAATGTATCTTATCATGTCTGGCTCTAGCTATCCCGC
CCCTAACTCCGCCCATCCCGCCCCTAACTCCGCCCAGTTCCGCCCATTCTCCGCCCCATGGCTGACTAAT
TTTTTTTATTTATGCAGAGGCCGAGGCCGCCTCGGCCTCTGAGCTATTCCAGAAGTAGTGAGGAGGCTTT
TTTGGAGGCCTAGGGACGTACCCAATTCGCCCTATAGTGAGTCGTATTACGCGCGCTCACTGGCCGTCGT
TTTACAACGTCGTGACTGGGAAAACCCTGGCGTTACCCAACTTAATCGCCTTGCAGCACATCCCCCTTTC
GCCAGCTGGCGTAATAGCGAAGAGGCCCGCACCGATCGCCCTTCCCAACAGTTGCGCAGCCTGAATGGCG
AATGGG
[124 nt withheld, positions 7007-7130]
C
[91 nt withheld, positions 7132-7222]
A
[49 nt withheld, positions 7224-7272]
CCTTTGACGTTGGAGTCCACGTTCTTT
[37 nt withheld, positions 7300-7336]
ACCCTATCTCGGTCTATTCTTTTGATTTATAAGGGATTTTGCCGATTTCGGCCTATTGGTTAAAAAATGA
GCTGATTTAACAAAAATTTAACGCGAATTTTAACAAAATATTAACGCTTACAATTTAGGTGGCACTTTTC
GGGGAAATGTGCGCGGAACCCCTATTTGTTTATTTTTCTAAATACATTCAAATATGTATCCGCTCATGAG
ACAATAACCCTGATAAATGCTTCAATAATATTGAAAAAGGAAGAGTATGAGTATTCAACATTTCCGTGTC
GCCCTTATTCCCTTTTTTGCGGCATTTTGCCTTCCTGTTTTTGCTCACCCAGAAACGCTGGTGAAAGTAA
AAGATGCTGAAGATCAGTTGGGTGCACGAGTGGGTTACATCGAACTGGATCTCAACAGCGGTAAGATCCT
TGAGAGTTTTCGCCCCGAAGAACGTTTTCCAATGATGAGCACTTTTAAAGTTCTGCTATGTGGCGCGGTA
TTATCCCGTATTGACGCCGGGCAAGAGCAACTCGGTCGCCGCATACACTATTCTCAGAATGACTTGGTTG
AGTACTCACCAGTCACAGAAAAGCATCTTACGGATGGCATGACAGTAAGAGAATTATGCAGTGCTGCCAT
AACCATGAGTGATAACACTGCGGCCAACTTACTTCTGACAACGATCGGAGGACCGAAGGAGCTAACCGCT
TTTTTGCACAACATGGGGGATCATGTAACTCGCCTTGATCGTTGGGAACCGGAGCTGAATGAAGCCATAC
CAAACGACGAGCGTGACACCACGATGCCTGTAGCAATGGCAACAACGTTGCGCAAACTATTAACTGGCGA
ACTACTTACTCTAGCTTCCCGGCAACAATTAATAGACTGGATGGAGGCGGATAAAGTTGCAGGACCACTT
CTGCGCTCGGCCCTTCCGGCTGGCTGGTTTATTGCTGATAAATCTGGAGCCGGTGAGCGTGGGTCTCGCG
GTATCATTGCAGCACTGGGGCCAGATGGTAAGCCCTCCCGTATCGTAGTTATCTACACGACGGGGAGTCA
GGCAACTATGGATGAACGAAATAGACAGATCGCTGAGATAGGTGCCTCACTGATTAAGCATTGGTAACTG
TCAGACCAAGTTTACTCATATATACTTTAGATTGATTTAAAACTTCATTTTTAATTTAAAAGGATCTAGG
TGAAGATCCTTTTTGATAATCTCATGACCAAAATCCCTTAACGTGAGTTTTCGTTCCACTGAGCGTCAGA
CCCCGTAGAAAAGATCAAAGGATCTTCTTGAGATCCTTTTTTTCTGCGCGTAATCTGCTGCTTGCAAACA
AAAAAACCACCGCTACCAGCGGTGGTTTGTTTGCCGGATCAAGAGCTACCAACTCTTTTTCCGAAGGTAA
CTGGCTTCAGCAGAGCGCAGATACCAAATACTGTTCTTCTAGTGTAGCCGTAGTTAGGCCACCACTTCAA
GAACTCTGTAGCACCGCCTACATACCTCGCTCTGCTAATCCTGTTACCAGTGGCTGCTGCCAGTGGCGAT
AAGTCGTGTCTTACCGGGTTGGACTCAAGACGATAGTTACCGGATAAGGCGCAGCGGTCGGGCTGAACGG
GGGGTTCGTGCACACAGCCCAGCTTGGAGCGAACGACCTACACCGAACTGAGATACCTACAGCGTGAGCT
ATGAGAAAGCGCCACGCTTCCCGAAGGGAGAAAGGCGGACAGGTATCCGGTAAGCGGCAGGGTCGGAACA
GGAGAGCGCACGAGGGAGCTTCCAGGGGGAAACGCCTGGTATCTTTATAGTCCTGTCGGGTTTCGCCACC
TCTGACTTGAGCGTCGATTTTTGTGATGCTCGTCAGGGGGGCGGAGCCTATGGAAAAACGCCAGCAACGC
GGCCTTTTTACGGTTCCTGGCCTTTTGCTGGCCTTTTGCTCACATGTTCTTTCCTGCGTTATCCCCTGAT
TCTGTGGATAACCGTATTACCGCCTTTGAGTGAGCTGATACCGCTCGCCGCAGCCGAACGACCGAGCGCA
GCGAGTCAGTGAGCGAGGAAGCGGAAGAGCGCCCAATACGCAAACCGCCTCTCCCCGCGCGTTGGCCGAT
TCATTAATGCAGCTGGCACGACAGGTTTCCCGACTGGAAAGCGGGCAGTGAGCGCAACGCAATTAATGTG
AGTTAGCTCACTCATTAGGCACCCCAGGCTTTACACTTTATGCTTCCGGCTCGTATGTTGTGTGGAATTG
TGAGCGGATAACAATTTCACACAGGAAACAGCTATGACCATGATTACGCCAAGCGCGCAAT
Features (pLannotate 1.2.2; 31 found; start..end, strand, type, name):
     44..270     +  promoter       RSV promoter: Rous sarcoma virus enhancer/promoter
    271..451     +  LTR            5' LTR (truncated): truncated 5' long terminal repeat (LTR) from HIV-1
    498..623     +  misc_feature   HIV-1 Ψ: packaging signal of human immunodeficiency virus type 1
    607..970     +  CDS            HIV-1 gag (fragment): gag protein from human immunodeficiency virus 1; gag
   1116..1349    +  misc_feature   RRE: The Rev response element (RRE) of HIV-1 allows for Rev-dependent mRNA export from the nucleus to the cytoplasm.
   1726..1752    +  CDS            Rev (fragment): human immunodeficiency virus 1 (HIV-1) Rev protein; rev; enhances nuclear export of unspliced and incompletely spliced viral mRNAs
   1759..1782    +  promoter       SV40 promoter (fragment): SV40 early promoter
   1783..1854    +  promoter       SV40 promoter (fragment): SV40 enhancer and early promoter
   1878..2013    +  rep_origin     SV40 ori: SV40 origin of replication
   2059..2655    +  CDS            PuroR (fragment): puromycin N-acetyltransferase; pac from Streptomyces; confers resistance to puromycin
   2704..2821    +  misc_feature   cPPT/CTS: central polypurine tract and central termination sequence of HIV-1
   2886..2952    +  CDS            small t antigen (fragment): SV40 (simian virus 40) small t antigen
   2959..4137    +  promoter       EF-1α promoter: strong constitutive promoter for human elongation factor EF-1α
   4154..4675    +  CDS            ZNF557 (fragment): ZN557_HUMAN - Experimental evidence at protein level: Swiss-Prot protein existence level 1. May be involved in transcriptional regulation. From Homo sapiens (Human).
   5438..5491    +  promoter       U6 promoter (fragment): RNA polymerase III promoter for human U6 snRNA
   5533..6121    +  misc_feature   WPRE: woodchuck hepatitis virus posttranscriptional regulatory element
   6172..6191    +  misc_feature   cPPT/CTS (fragment): central polypurine tract and central termination sequence of HIV-1
   6193..6426    +  LTR            3' LTR (ΔU3): self-inactivating 3' long terminal repeat (LTR) from HIV-1
   6504..6625    +  polyA_signal   SV40 poly(A) signal: SV40 polyadenylation signal
   6665..6800    +  rep_origin     SV40 ori: SV40 origin of replication
   6821..6839    -  promoter       T7 promoter: promoter for bacteriophage T7 RNA polymerase
   6847..7002    +  CDS            lacZα (fragment): LacZα fragment of β-galactosidase; lacZ fragment
   7007..7435    +  rep_origin     f1 ori (sequence partly withheld): f1 bacteriophage origin of replication; arrow indicates direction of (+) strand synthesis
   7488..7592    +  promoter       AmpR promoter: bla
   7593..8453    +  CDS            AmpR: β-lactamase; bla; confers resistance to ampicillin, carbenicillin, and related antibiotics
   8624..9212    +  rep_origin     ori: high-copy-number ColE1/pMB1/pBR322/pUC origin of replication
   9395..9487    +  CDS            lacI (fragment): lac repressor; lacI; The lac repressor binds to the lac operator to inhibit transcription in E. coli. This inhibition can be relieved by adding lactose or isopropyl-β-D-thiogalactopyranoside (IPTG).
   9500..9521    +  protein_bind   CAP binding site: CAP binding activates transcription in the presence of cAMP. E. coli catabolite activator protein
   9536..9566    +  promoter       lac promoter: promoter for the E. coli lac operon
   9574..9590    +  protein_bind   lac operator: The lac repressor binds to the lac operator to inhibit transcription in E. coli. This inhibition can be relieved by adding lactose or isopropyl-β-D-thiogalactopyranoside (IPTG). lac repressor encoded by lacI
   9635..16      +  promoter       T3 promoter (across the origin): promoter for bacteriophage T3 RNA polymerase
