[The description below was written by a language model from this plasmid's Addgene catalogue record and pLannotate feature annotations shown in this document.]
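Description:
TFORF0762 is a third-generation-style, self-inactivating lentiviral expression plasmid built on the pLX_TRC317 backbone and carrying the human zinc finger protein gene ZNF557 as its open reading frame. It belongs to a large barcoded transcription factor ORF collection in which each construct carries a unique 24-bp barcode, so that the transcription factor delivered to a cell can be identified in pooled overexpression screens. In bacteria the plasmid is maintained through a high-copy ColE1/pUC-type origin and selected with ampicillin (AmpR under its own bla promoter). An f1 origin and remnants of a lac/lacZα cloning region with T7 and T3 promoters also sit in the backbone. The depositor notes that the plasmid may recombine, as is common for LTR-containing vectors.

The viral genome is transcribed from an RSV promoter fused to a truncated HIV-1 5' LTR, followed by the Ψ packaging signal, a partial gag sequence and the RRE for Rev-dependent nuclear export, and it ends in a ΔU3 3' LTR that inactivates LTR promoter activity after integration, with an SV40 polyadenylation signal downstream. Within this unit, an SV40 early promoter drives puromycin N-acetyltransferase for selection of transduced mammalian cells. A cPPT/CTS element follows, and then the EF-1α promoter drives constitutive expression of ZNF557, with a WPRE downstream to enhance transcript stability and expression. The automated annotation labels only about 520 bp as ZNF557, whereas the catalogue lists a 1,373-bp insert. The remainder of the ORF and the barcode presumably lie in the unannotated stretch before the WPRE, though the feature table does not mark them. The ORF portion was produced by gene synthesis.
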