Addgene plasmid #141689: TFORF0762
Purpose: Lentiviral vector for overexpressing transcription factor ORFs with unique 24-bp barcodes. Barcodes facilitate identification of transcription factors in pooled screens.
Depositing lab: Feng Zhang. Depositing organization: Broad Institute. Publication: A transcription factor atlas of directed differentiation. Joung J, Ma S, Tay T, Geiger-Schuller KR, Kirchgatterer PC, Verdine VK, Guo B, Arias-Garcia MA, Allen WE, Singh A, Kuksenko O, Abudayyeh OO, Gootenberg JS, Fu Z, Macrae RK, Buenrostro JD, Regev A, Zhang F. Cell. 2023 Jan 5;186(1):209-229.e26. doi: 10.1016/j.cell.2022.11.026. PubMed 36608654.
Backbone
  Vector backbone: pLX_TRC317
  Backbone manufacturer: Broad Institute Genetic Perturbation Platform
  Backbone size w/o insert (bp): 8264
  Vector type: Mammalian Expression, Lentiviral
  Selectable markers: Puromycin
Growth in bacteria
  Bacterial resistance: Ampicillin, 100 μg/mL
  Growth temperature: 37°C
  Growth strain: NEB Stable
  Copy number: High Copy
Gene/Insert
  Gene/Insert name: ZNF557
  Species: H. sapiens (human)
  Insert size (bp): 1373
  Entrez Gene: ZNF557
  Promoter: EF1a
  Cloning method: Unknown
  Sequencing primers: 5′ GGGTGGAGACTGAAGTTAGGCCAG; 3′ CACATAGCGTAAAAGGAGCAACATAG
Terms and licenses: Academic/Nonprofit Terms; Industry Terms: Not Available to Industry
Depositor comments: NM_001044388,ENST00000414706 . The transcription factor ORF portion of this plasmid was synthesized by Genewiz. Please test multiple small colonies in case of plasmid recombination. To make this collection available in a timely manner, a portion of this collection was not fully sequenced by Addgene. If an Addgene verified full plasmid sequence is not available, please contact us prior to placing an order to request the full sequence.
How to cite: TFORF0762 was a gift from Feng Zhang (Addgene plasmid # 141689 ; http://n2t.net/addgene:141689 ; RRID:Addgene_141689)
