>Addgene plasmid #141689 | TFORF0762 | depositor partial sequence | sequence record 277204 | Insert
ACCGCCACCATGGCGGCTGTCGTCCTGCCCCCAACTGCCGCCTCTCAGCGAGAAGGACACACAGAGGGCG
GAGAGCTGGTTAATGAGCTCCTGAAAAGCTGGCTAAAGGGCTTGGTGACCTTTGAGGATGTGGCCGTGGA
GTTCACCCAGGAGGAGTGGGCATTGCTGGACCCTGCCCAAAGGACACTGTACAGGGACGTGATGCTGGAG
AACTGCAGGAACCTGGCCTCACTGGGGAACCAAGTTGATAAACCTAGGCTGATCTCCCAGCTGGAGCAAG
AAGATAAAGTGATGACAGAAGAGAGAGGAATTCTCTCAGGTACCTGTCCAGATGTGGAGAATCCATTTAA
AGCCAAAGGGTTAACTCCTAAGCTGCATGTTTTTCGAAAAGAACAATCTAGAAATATGAAAATGGAGAGG
AATCATCTTGGAGCAACACTCAACGAATGTAATCAGTGTTTTAAAGTCTTCAGCACAAAATCTTCCCTTA
CACGGCACAGGAAGATTCATACTGGAGAAAGACCCTATGGCTGCAGTGAATGTGGGAAATCCTACAGCAG
TAGATCTTACCTTGCTGTTCATAAGAGAATCCACAATGGGGAGAAACCCTATGAATGCAATGACTGTGGG
AAAACCTTCAGCAGCAGATCTTACCTTACTGTTCATAAGAGAATCCACAATGGGGAGAAACCCTACGAAT
GCAGTGACTGTGGGAAAACCTTCAGCAATTCCTCATACCTCAGACCGCACTTGAGAATTCACACTGGAGA
AAAACCGTACAAATGTAACCAGTGTTTTCGTGAGTTCCGCACTCAGTCAATCTTCACAAGGCACAAGAGA
GTTCATACGGGGGAGGGTCATTATGTATGTAATCAGTGTGGAAAGGCTTTCGGCACGAGGTCATCTCTTT
CTTCGCACTATAGCATTCATACAGGGGAGTACCCTTACGAATGCCACGATTGTGGGAGAACCTTCAGGAG
GAGGTCGAATCTGACACAGCACATAAGAACTCATACTGGAGAAAAACCCTACACATGTAATGAGTGTGGG
AAATCCTTTACCAATAGCTTTTCTCTTACAATTCACAGGAGAATACATAATGGAGAGAAATCCTATGAGT
GCAGTGATTGTGGAAAATCCTTTAATGTTCTCTCATCCGTTAAGAAACACATGAGAACTCACACTGGAAA
AAAACCCTATGAATGTAATTATTGCGGGAAATCCTTCACAAGTAACTCCTACCTTTCTGTGCATACGAGA
ATGCATAATAGGCAAATGTAGTAATGAACTAGTCCGTAACTTGAAAGTATTTCGATTTCTTGGCTTTATA
TATCTTGTGGAAAGGACGACGCGTTACATTATACCCTCGTACC
