>Addgene plasmid #141689 | TFORF0762 | depositor partial sequence | sequence record 277205 | Barcode
CGCGTTACATTATACCCTCGTACC
